Addgene plasmid #55867: mRuby-H2B-C-10
Purpose: Localization: Nucleus/Histones, Excitation: 558, Emission: 605
Depositing lab: Michael Davidson. Depositing organization: Florida State University, Tallahassee.
Backbone
  Vector backbone: mRuby-C1
  Backbone size w/o insert (bp): 4750
  Vector type: Mammalian Expression
  Selectable markers: Neomycin (select with G418)
Growth in bacteria
  Bacterial resistance: Kanamycin, 50 μg/mL
  Growth temperature: 37°C
  Growth strain: DH5alpha
  Copy number: High Copy
Gene/Insert
  Gene/Insert name: H2B (alt names: Human Histone H2B; NM_021058.3)
  Species: H. sapiens (human)
  Mutation: D26G and V119I in H2B
  Entrez Gene: H2BC11 (a.k.a. H2B/r, H2BFR, H2BJ, HIST1H2BJ)
  Promoter: CMV
  Tag / fusion protein: mRuby (N terminal on backbone)
  Cloning method: Unknown
  Sequencing primers: 5′ CMV-F; 3′ SV40pA-R
Terms and licenses: Academic/Nonprofit Terms; Industry Terms
Depositor comments: . Excitation = 558; Emission = 605
How to cite: mRuby-H2B-C-10 was a gift from Michael Davidson (Addgene plasmid # 55867 ; http://n2t.net/addgene:55867 ; RRID:Addgene_55867)
