[The description below was written by a language model from this plasmid's Addgene catalogue record.]
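Description:
mRuby-H2B-C-10 is a mammalian expression plasmid built on the mRuby-C1 backbone (about 4.75 kb without the insert). It encodes human histone H2B (the H2BC11/HIST1H2BJ gene) fused to the red fluorescent protein mRuby. The fluorescent protein is supplied by the backbone and sits at the N terminus of the fusion, so H2B is joined to the C-terminal end of mRuby. The "10" in the name may indicate the length of the linker between the two, but the record does not state this. Expression is driven by the CMV promoter, a strong constitutive promoter in most mammalian cell lines. The listed 3′ sequencing primer suggests that an SV40 polyadenylation signal follows the coding region. The H2B insert carries two recorded amino-acid substitutions relative to the reference, D26G and V119I, and the record gives no functional significance for them.

In bacteria the plasmid is maintained at high copy under kanamycin selection. In mammalian cells, a neomycin resistance marker allows G418 selection of stable transfectants. No feature table is provided, so the origin of replication and other backbone elements are not specified, and the cloning method is listed as unknown.

Because H2B is a core nucleosome component, the fusion is incorporated into chromatin and serves as a nuclear/histone localization marker. mRuby's recorded excitation and emission maxima are 558 nm and 605 nm. Labels of this kind are typically used to visualise nuclei and chromosomes in cells by fluorescence microscopy, including chromatin behaviour during mitosis, and can be combined with green or blue probes in multicolour imaging.
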