>Addgene plasmid #55867 | mRuby-H2B-C-10 | depositor partial sequence | sequence record 86773 | insert sequence
ATCGCTAGCGCTACCGGTCGCCACCATGAACAGCCTGATCAAAGAAAACATGCGGATGAAGGTGGTGCTG
GAAGGCAGCGTGAACGGCCACCAGTTCAAGTGCACCGGCGAGGGCGAGGGCAACCCCTACATGGGCACCC
AGACCATGCGGATCAAAGTGATCGAGGGCGGACCTCTGCCCTTCGCCTTCGACATCCTGGCCACATCCTT
CATGTACGGCAGCCGGACCTTCATCAAGTACCCCAAGGGCATCCCCGATTTCTTCAAGCAGAGCTTCCCC
GAGGGCTTCACCTGGGAGAGAGTGACCAGATACGAGGACGGCGGCGTGATCACCGTGATGCAGGACACCA
GCCTGGAAGATGGCTGCCTGGTGTACCATGCCCAGGTCAGGGGCGTGAATTTTCCCAGCAACGGCGCCGT
GATGCAGAAGAAAACCAAGGGCTGGGAGCCCAACACCGAGATGATGTACCCCGCTGACGGCGGACTGAGA
GGCTACACCCACATGGCCCTGAAGGTGGACGGCGGAGGGCACCTGAGCTGCAGCTTCGTGACCACCTACC
GATCCAAGAAAACCGTGGGCAACATCAAGATGCCCGGCATCCACGCCGTGGACCACCGGCTGGAAAGGCT
GGAAGAGTCCGACAACGAGATGTTCGTGGTGCAGCGGGAGCACGCCGTGGCCAAGTTCGCCGGCCTGGGC
GGAGGGTCCGGACTCAGATCTGGAGGCTCCGGAGGCCCAGAGCCAGCGAAGTCTGCTCCCGCCCCGAAAA
AGGGCTCCAAGAAGGCGGTGACTAAGGCGCAGAAGAAAGGCGGCAAGAAGCGCAAGCGCAGCCGCAAGGA
GAGCTATTCCATCTATGTGTACAAGGTTCTGAAGCAGGTCCACCCTGACACCGGCATTTCGTCCAAGGCC
ATGGGCATCATGAATTCGTTTGTGAACGACATTTTCGAGCGCATCGCAGGTGAGGCTTCCCGCCTGGCGC
ATTACAACAAGCGCTCGACCATCACCTCCAGGGAGATCCAGACGGCCGTGCGCCTGCTGCTGCCTGGGGA
GTTGGCCAAGCACGCCGTGTCCGAGGGTACTAAGGCCATCACCAAGTACACCAGCGCTAAGTAAGGATCC
ACCGGATCTAGATAACTGATCATAATCAGCCATA
